Addgene plasmid #129789: Bxb1Donor_W99A_ADRB2_LucReporter
Purpose: encodes a donor vector for recombination with the Bxb1 recombinase with variant W99A of the Beta-2 Adrenergic Receptor and a cAMP-responsive luciferase reporter gene
Depositing lab: Sriram Kosuri. Depositing organization: University of California, Los Angeles (UCLA). Publication: Structural and functional characterization of G protein-coupled receptors with deep mutational scanning. Jones EM, Lubock NB, Venkatakrishnan AJ, Wang J, Tseng AM, Paggi JM, Latorraca NR, Cancilla D, Satyadi M, Davis JE, Babu MM, Dror RO, Kosuri S. Elife. 2020 Oct 21;9. pii: 54895. doi: 10.7554/eLife.54895. PubMed 33084570.
Backbone
  Vector backbone: pUC57
  Backbone manufacturer: Genewiz
  Backbone size w/o insert (bp): 6350
  Total vector size (bp): 7660
  Vector type: Mammalian Expression, Synthetic Biology
  Selectable markers: Blasticidin
Growth in bacteria
  Bacterial resistance: Kanamycin, 50 μg/mL
  Growth temperature: 37°C
  Growth strain: DH5alpha
  Copy number: High Copy
Gene/Insert
  Gene/Insert name: ADRB2 (alt name: Beta-2 Adrenergic Receptor)
  Species: H. sapiens (human)
  Insert size (bp): 1314
  Mutation: W99A
  GenBank ID: 154
  Entrez Gene: ADRB2 (a.k.a. ADRB2R, ADRBR, ARB2, B2AR, BAR, BETA2AR)
  Promoter: N/A
  Tag / fusion protein: 3x FLAG (N terminal on insert)
  Cloning method: Gibson Cloning
  Sequencing primers: 5′ ttgtcgacgacggcggtct; 3′ GCACACCGGCCTTATTCC
Terms and licenses: Academic/Nonprofit Terms; Industry Terms: Not Available to Industry
How to cite: Bxb1Donor_W99A_ADRB2_LucReporter was a gift from Sriram Kosuri (Addgene plasmid # 129789 ; http://n2t.net/addgene:129789 ; RRID:Addgene_129789)
