[The description below was written by a language model from this plasmid's Addgene catalogue record and pLannotate feature annotations shown in this document.]
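Description:
Bxb1Donor_W99A_ADRB2_LucReporter is a roughly 7.7 kb mammalian donor plasmid built on a pUC57 backbone, designed for site-specific integration into a genomic landing pad by the Bxb1 serine recombinase. In E. coli it replicates from a high-copy ColE1/pUC-type origin and is selected with kanamycin through an aph(3')-Ia cassette driven by the AmpR (bla) promoter. Residual lac regulatory elements and small bom, rop and lacI fragments are backbone remnants. The feature table does not annotate the Bxb1 attachment site itself, so its position is not given by the record.

The payload has two units. The first is human ADRB2 (beta-2 adrenergic receptor) carrying the W99A substitution and an N-terminal 3xFLAG tag, followed by an EMCV IRES, the bsr blasticidin S deaminase gene and a bGH polyadenylation signal. The record lists the promoter as not applicable and none is annotated upstream of the receptor. This fits a promoterless donor design in which the receptor and blasticidin marker would be expressed only after recombination places them behind a promoter at the landing pad, although the record does not say so explicitly. The second unit is a reporter: a minimal TATA-box promoter (minP), preceded by a short CMV promoter fragment, drives firefly luc2 luciferase and ends in an SV40 poly(A) signal. The catalogue describes this reporter as cAMP-responsive, but the response elements themselves are not annotated.

Because ADRB2 signals through G proteins to adenylate cyclase, receptor activity is read out as cAMP-driven reporter transcription. The construct comes from work on deep mutational scanning of G protein-coupled receptors, where it represents a single defined variant.
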