Features (pLannotate 1.2.2; 20 found; start..end, strand, type, name):
     97..142     +  misc_feature   bom (fragment): basis of mobility region from pBR322
    224..285     +  CDS            3xFLAG (fragment): three tandem FLAG® epitope tags, followed by an enterokinase cleavage site
    296..1531    +  CDS            ADRB2: ADRB2_HUMAN - Also known as ADRB2R, B2AR. Experimental evidence at protein level: Swiss-Prot protein existence level 1. Beta-adrenergic receptors mediate the catecholamine-induced activation of adenylate cyclase through the action of G proteins. The beta-2-adrenergic receptor binds epinephrine with an approximately 30- fold greater affinity than it does norepinephrine. From Homo sapiens (Human).
   1652..2114    +  misc_feature   IRES: internal ribosome entry site (IRES) of the encephalomyocarditis virus (EMCV)
   2116..2535    +  CDS            bsr: BSR_BACCE - Experimental evidence at protein level: Swiss-Prot protein existence level 1. Catalyzes the deamination of the cytosine moiety of the antibiotics blasticidin S, cytomycin and acetylblasticidin S. From Bacillus cereus.
   2566..2790    +  polyA_signal   bGH poly(A) signal: bovine growth hormone polyadenylation signal
   3165..3187    +  promoter       CMV promoter (fragment): human cytomegalovirus (CMV) immediate early promoter
   3254..3285    +  promoter       minP: minimal TATA-box promoter with low basal activity
   3318..4970    +  CDS            luciferase: firefly luciferase synthetic luc2 version of the luciferase gene
   5066..5182    +  CDS            large T antigen (fragment): large T antigen from SV40 (simian virus 40)
   5194..5278    +  CDS            large T antigen (fragment): large T antigen from SV40 (simian virus 40)
   5301..5422    +  polyA_signal   SV40 poly(A) signal: SV40 polyadenylation signal
   5471..5487    -  protein_bind   lac operator: The lac repressor binds to the lac operator to inhibit transcription in E. coli. This inhibition can be relieved by adding lactose or isopropyl-β-D-thiogalactopyranoside (IPTG). lac repressor encoded by lacI
   5495..5525    -  promoter       lac promoter: promoter for the E. coli lac operon
   5540..5561    -  protein_bind   CAP binding site: CAP binding activates transcription in the presence of cAMP. E. coli catabolite activator protein
   5574..5666    -  CDS            lacI (fragment): lac repressor; lacI; The lac repressor binds to the lac operator to inhibit transcription in E. coli. This inhibition can be relieved by adding lactose or isopropyl-β-D-thiogalactopyranoside (IPTG).
   5849..6437    -  rep_origin     ori: high-copy-number ColE1/pMB1/pBR322/pUC origin of replication
   6608..7423    -  CDS            KanR: aminoglycoside phosphotransferase; aph(3')-Ia; confers resistance to kanamycin in bacteria or G418 (Geneticin®) in eukaryotes
   7424..7528    -  promoter       AmpR promoter: bla
   7623..7658    +  CDS            rop (fragment): Rop protein, which maintains plasmids at low copy number; rop
>Addgene plasmid #129789 | Bxb1Donor_W99A_ADRB2_LucReporter | addgene full sequence | sequence record 255165 | Addgene NGS Result
GCAGCTCCCGGAGACGGTCACAGCTTGTCTGTAAGCGGATGCCGGGAGCAGACAAGCCCGTCAGGGCGCG
TCAGCGGGTGTTGGCGGGTGTCGGGGCTGGCTTAACTATGCGGCATCAGAGCAGATTGTACTGAGAGTGC
ACAAGCTTCCGGCTTGTCGACGACGGCGGTCTCCGTCGTCAGGATCATCCGGGGTAGTAATAAGGGCGAC
CGCCGCCACCATGGACTACAAAGACCATGACGGTGATTATAAAGATCATGACATCGATTACAAGGATGAC
GATGATAAAGGATCCGGCCAGCCTGGCAATGGCAGCGCCTTTCTGCTGGCCCCTAATGGCTCTCACGCCC
CCGATCACGACGTGACCCAGGAACGGGATGAAGTGTGGGTCGTGGGCATGGGCATCGTGATGAGCCTGAT
CGTGCTGGCCATCGTGTTCGGCAACGTGCTCGTGATCACCGCTATCGCCAAGTTCGAGCGGCTGCAGACC
GTGACCAACTACTTCATCACCTCCCTGGCCTGCGCCGACCTCGTGATGGGACTGGCTGTGGTGCCTTTTG
GAGCCGCCCACATCCTGATGAAGATGGCTACCTTCGGCAACTTTTGGTGCGAGTTCTGGACCAGCATCGA
CGTGCTGTGCGTGACCGCCTCCATCGAGACACTGTGTGTGATCGCCGTGGACAGATACTTCGCCATCACC
AGCCCCTTCAAGTACCAGAGCCTGCTGACCAAGAACAAGGCCAGAGTGATCATTCTGATGGTGTGGATCG
TGTCCGGCCTGACCAGCTTCCTGCCCATCCAGATGCACTGGTACAGAGCCACCCACCAGGAAGCCATCAA
CTGCTACGCCAACGAAACCTGCTGCGACTTCTTCACAAACCAGGCCTACGCCATTGCCTCCAGCATCGTG
TCCTTCTACGTGCCCCTCGTGATTATGGTGTTCGTGTACAGCCGGGTGTTCCAGGAAGCTAAGCGGCAGC
TGCAGAAGATCGACAAGAGCGAGGGCCGGTTCCACGTGCAGAACCTGAGCCAGGTGGAACAGGACGGCAG
AACAGGCCACGGCCTGCGGAGAAGCAGCAAGTTCTGCCTGAAAGAGCACAAGGCCCTGAAAACCCTGGGC
ATCATCATGGGCACCTTCACCCTGTGCTGGCTGCCCTTCTTCATCGTGAACATCGTGCACGTGATCCAGG
ACAACCTGATCCGGAAAGAGGTGTACATCCTGCTGAACTGGATCGGCTACGTGAACAGCGGCTTCAACCC
CCTGATCTACTGCAGAAGCCCCGACTTCCGGATCGCCTTCCAGGAACTGCTGTGCCTGAGAAGAAGCAGC
CTGAAGGCCTACGGCAACGGCTACAGCAGCAACGGCAATACCGGCGAGCAGAGCGGCTACCATGTGGAAC
AGGAAAAAGAAAACAAGCTGCTGTGCGAGGACCTGCCCGGCACCGAGGATTTTGTGGGCCACCAGGGAAC
CGTGCCCAGCGACAACATCGACAGCCAGGGCAGAAACTGCAGCACCAACGACAGCCTGCTGTGAGCTAGC
CCCCTCTCCCTCCCCCCCCCCTAACGTTACTGGCCGAAGCCGCTTGGAATAAGGCCGGTGTGCGTTTGTC
TATATGTGATTTTCCACCATATTGCCGTCTTTTGGCAATGTGAGGGCCCGGAAACCTGGCCCTGTCTTCT
TGACGAGCATTCCTAGGGGTCTTTCCCCTCTCGCCAAAGGAATGCAAGGTCTGTTGAATGTCGTGAAGGA
AGCAGTTCCTCTGGAAGCTTCTTGAAGACAAACAACGTCTGTAGCGACCCTTTGCAGGCAGCGGAACCCC
CCACCTGGCGACAGGTGCCTCTGCGGCCAAAAGCCACGTGTATAAGATACACCTGCAAAGGCGGCACAAC
CCCAGTGCCACGTTGTGAGTTGGATAGTTGTGGAAAGAGTCAAATGGCTCTCCTCAAGCGTATTCAACAA
GGGGCTGAAGGATGCCCAGAAGGTACCCCATTGTATGGGATCTGATCTGGGGCCTCGGTGCACATGCTTT
ACATGTGTTTAGTCGAGGTTAAAAAAACGTCTAGGCCCCCCGAACCACGGGGACGTGGTTTTCCTTTGAA
AAACACGATGATAATATGAAAACCTTCAACATCTCTCAGCAGGATCTGGAGCTGGTGGAGGTCGCCACTG
AGAAGATCACCATGCTCTATGAGGACAACAAGCACCATGTCGGGGCGGCCATCAGGACCAAGACTGGGGA
GATCATCTCTGCTGTCCACATTGAAGCCTACATTGGCAGGGTCACTGTCTGTGCTGAAGCCATTGCCATT
GGGTCTGCTGTGAGCAACGGGCAGAAGGACTTTGACACCATTGTGGCTGTCAGGCACCCCTACTCTGATG
AGGTGGACAGATCCATCAGGGTGGTCAGCCCCTGTGGCATGTGTAGAGAGCTGATCTCTGACTATGCTCC
TGACTGCTTTGTGCTCATTGAGATGAATGGCAAGCTGGTCAAAACCACCATTGAGGAACTCATCCCCCTC
AAGTACACCAGGAACTAATCTCGTTCGAAAATCATCGCGGCCCGACTGTGCCTTCTAGTTGCCAGCCATC
TGTTGTTTGCCCCTCCCCCGTGCCTTCCTTGACCCTGGAAGGTGCCACTCCCACTGTCCTTTCCTAATAA
AATGAGGAAATTGCATCGCATTGTCTGAGTAGGTGTCATTCTATTCTGGGGGGTGGGGTGGGGCAGGACA
GCAAGGGGGAGGATTGGGAAGACAATAGCAGGCATGCTGGGGATGCGGTGGGCTCTATGGCACTTTTATG
AGGGACAGCCCCCCCCCCAAAGCCCCCAGGGATGTAATTACGTCCCTCCCCCGCTAGGGGGCAGCAGCGA
GCCGCCCGGGGCTCCGCTCCGGTCCGGCGCTCCCCCCGCATCCCCGAGCCGGCAGCGTGCGGGGACAGCC
CGGGCACGGGGAAGGTGGCACGGGATCGCTTTCCTCTGAACGCTTCTCGCTGCTCTTTGAGCCTGCAGAC
ACCTGGGGGGATACGGGGAAAAGGACGCGTGCACCAGACAGTGACGTCAGCTGCCAGATCCCATGGCCGT
CATACTGTGACGTCTTTCAGACAGCACCAGACAGTGACGTCAGCTGCCAGATCCCATGGCCGTCATACTG
TGACGTCTTTCAGACACCCCATTGACGTCAATGGGAGAACGGTACCTGAGCTCGCTAGCCTCGAGGATAT
CAAGATCTGGCCTCGGCGGCCAAGCTTAGACACTAGAGGGTATATAATGGAAGCTCGACTTCCAGCTTGG
CAATCCGGTACTGTTGGTAAAGCCACCATGGAAGATGCCAAAAACATTAAGAAGGGCCCAGCGCCATTCT
ACCCACTCGAAGACGGGACCGCCGGCGAGCAGCTGCACAAAGCCATGAAGCGCTACGCCCTGGTGCCCGG
CACCATCGCCTTTACCGACGCACATATCGAGGTGGACATTACCTACGCCGAGTACTTCGAGATGAGCGTT
CGGCTGGCAGAAGCTATGAAGCGCTATGGGCTGAATACAAACCATCGGATCGTGGTGTGCAGCGAGAATA
GCTTGCAGTTCTTCATGCCCGTGTTGGGTGCCCTGTTCATCGGTGTGGCTGTGGCCCCAGCTAACGACAT
CTACAACGAGCGCGAGCTGCTGAACAGCATGGGCATCAGCCAGCCCACCGTCGTATTCGTGAGCAAGAAA
GGGCTGCAAAAGATCCTCAACGTGCAAAAGAAGCTACCGATCATACAAAAGATCATCATCATGGATAGCA
AGACCGACTACCAGGGCTTCCAAAGCATGTACACCTTCGTGACTTCCCATTTGCCACCCGGCTTCAACGA
GTACGACTTCGTGCCCGAGAGCTTCGACCGGGACAAAACCATCGCCCTGATCATGAACAGTAGTGGCAGT
ACCGGATTGCCCAAGGGCGTAGCCCTACCGCACCGCACCGCTTGTGTCCGATTCAGTCATGCCCGCGACC
CCATCTTCGGCAACCAGATCATCCCCGACACCGCTATCCTCAGCGTGGTGCCATTTCACCACGGCTTCGG
CATGTTCACCACGCTGGGCTACTTGATCTGCGGCTTTCGGGTCGTGCTCATGTACCGCTTCGAGGAGGAG
CTATTCTTGCGCAGCTTGCAAGACTATAAGATTCAATCTGCCCTGCTGGTGCCCACACTATTTAGCTTCT
TCGCTAAGAGCACTCTCATCGACAAGTACGACCTAAGCAACTTGCACGAGATCGCCAGCGGCGGGGCGCC
GCTCAGCAAGGAGGTAGGTGAGGCCGTGGCCAAACGCTTCCACCTACCAGGCATCCGCCAGGGCTACGGC
CTGACAGAAACAACCAGCGCCATTCTGATCACCCCCGAAGGGGACGACAAGCCTGGCGCAGTAGGCAAGG
TGGTGCCCTTCTTCGAGGCTAAGGTGGTGGACTTGGACACCGGCAAGACACTGGGTGTGAACCAGCGCGG
CGAGCTGTGCGTCCGTGGCCCCATGATCATGAGCGGCTACGTTAACAACCCCGAGGCTACAAACGCTCTC
ATCGACAAGGACGGCTGGCTGCACAGCGGCGACATCGCCTACTGGGACGAGGACGAGCACTTCTTCATCG
TGGACCGGCTGAAGAGCCTGATCAAATACAAGGGCTACCAGGTAGCCCCAGCCGAACTGGAGAGCATCCT
GCTGCAACACCCCAACATCTTCGACGCCGGGGTCGCCGGCCTGCCCGACGACGATGCCGGCGAGCTGCCC
GCCGCAGTCGTCGTGCTGGAACACGGTAAAACCATGACCGAGAAGGAGATCGTGGACTATGTGGCCAGCC
AGGTTACAACCGCCAAGAAGCTGCGCGGTGGTGTTGTGTTCGTGGACGAGGTGCCTAAAGGACTGACCGG
CAAGTTGGACGCCCGCAAGATCCGCGAGATTCTCATTAAGGCCAAGAAGGGCGGCAAGATCGCCGTGTAA
TAATACCGGTTAAAAGACCAAATCACGACGCATCTGATTAAAGGGGGTACCTTATGTTCACAACTGGCGT
GAATGTAACTGTATTCAGCGATGACCCACACAGGCATAGAGTGTCTGCTATTAATAACTATGCTCAAAAA
TTGTGTACCTTTAGCTTTTTAATTTGTAAAGGGGTTAATAAGGAATATTTGATGTATAGTGCCTTGACTA
GAATCTAGATAACTGATCATAATCAGCCATACCACATTTGTAGAGGTTTTACTTGCTTTAAAAAACCTCC
CACACCTCCCCCTGAACCTGAAACATAAAATGAATGCAATTGTTGTTGTTAACTTGTTTATTGCAGCTTA
TAATGGTTACAAATAAAGCAATAGCATCACAAATTTCACAAATAAAGCATTTTTTTCACTGCATTCTAGT
TGTGGTTTGTCCAAACTCATCAATGTATCTTAGGCGCGCCGTTAACGATATCCATGGTCATAGCTGTTTC
CTGTGTGAAATTGTTATCCGCTCACAATTCCACACAACATACGAGCCGGAAGCATAAAGTGTAAAGCCTG
GGGTGCCTAATGAGTGAGCTAACTCACATTAATTGCGTTGCGCTCACTGCCCGCTTTCCAGTCGGGAAAC
CTGTCGTGCCAGCTGCATTAATGAATCGGCCAACGCGCGGGGAGAGGCGGTTTGCGTATTGGGCGCTCTT
CCGCTTCCTCGCTCACTGACTCGCTGCGCTCGGTCGTTCGGCTGCGGCGAGCGGTATCAGCTCACTCAAA
GGCGGTAATACGGTTATCCACAGAATCAGGGGATAACGCAGGAAAGAACATGTGAGCAAAAGGCCAGCAA
AAGGCCAGGAACCGTAAAAAGGCCGCGTTGCTGGCGTTTTTCCATAGGCTCCGCCCCCCTGACGAGCATC
ACAAAAATCGACGCTCAAGTCAGAGGTGGCGAAACCCGACAGGACTATAAAGATACCAGGCGTTTCCCCC
TGGAAGCTCCCTCGTGCGCTCTCCTGTTCCGACCCTGCCGCTTACCGGATACCTGTCCGCCTTTCTCCCT
TCGGGAAGCGTGGCGCTTTCTCATAGCTCACGCTGTAGGTATCTCAGTTCGGTGTAGGTCGTTCGCTCCA
AGCTGGGCTGTGTGCACGAACCCCCCGTTCAGCCCGACCGCTGCGCCTTATCCGGTAACTATCGTCTTGA
GTCCAACCCGGTAAGACACGACTTATCGCCACTGGCAGCAGCCACTGGTAACAGGATTAGCAGAGCGAGG
TATGTAGGCGGTGCTACAGAGTTCTTGAAGTGGTGGCCTAACTACGGCTACACTAGAAGAACAGTATTTG
GTATCTGCGCTCTGCTGAAGCCAGTTACCTTCGGAAAAAGAGTTGGTAGCTCTTGATCCGGCAAACAAAC
CACCGCTGGTAGCGGTGGTTTTTTTGTTTGCAAGCAGCAGATTACGCGCAGAAAAAAAGGATCTCAAGAA
GATCCTTTGATCTTTTCTACGGGGTCTGACGCTCAGTGGAACGAAAACTCACGTTAAGGGATTTTGGTCA
TGAGATTATCAAAAAGGATCTTCACCTAGATCCTTTTAAATTAAAAATGAAGTTTTAAATCAATCTAAAG
TATATATGAGTAAACTTGGTCTGACAGTTAGAAAAACTCATCGAGCATCAAATGAAACTGCAATTTATTC
ATATCAGGATTATCAATACCATATTTTTGAAAAAGCCGTTTCTGTAATGAAGGAGAAAACTCACCGAGGC
AGTTCCATAGGATGGCAAGATCCTGGTATCGGTCTGCGATTCCGACTCGTCCAACATCAATACAACCTAT
TAATTTCCCCTCGTCAAAAATAAGGTTATCAAGTGAGAAATCACCATGAGTGACGACTGAATCCGGTGAG
AATGGCAAAAGTTTATGCATTTCTTTCCAGACTTGTTCAACAGGCCAGCCATTACGCTCGTCATCAAAAT
CACTCGCATCAACCAAACCGTTATTCATTCGTGATTGCGCCTGAGCGAGACGAAATACGCGATCGCTGTT
AAAAGGACAATTACAAACAGGAATCGAATGCAACCGGCGCAGGAACACTGCCAGCGCATCAACAATATTT
TCACCTGAATCAGGATATTCTTCTAATACCTGGAATGCTGTTTTCCCAGGGATCGCAGTGGTGAGTAACC
ATGCATCATCAGGAGTACGGATAAAATGCTTGATGGTCGGAAGAGGCATAAATTCCGTCAGCCAGTTTAG
TCTGACCATCTCATCTGTAACATCATTGGCAACGCTACCTTTGCCATGTTTCAGAAACAACTCTGGCGCA
TCGGGCTTCCCATACAATCGATAGATTGTCGCACCTGATTGCCCGACATTATCGCGAGCCCATTTATACC
CATATAAATCAGCATCCATGTTGGAATTTAATCGCGGCCTAGAGCAAGACGTTTCCCGTTGAATATGGCT
CATACTCTTCCTTTTTCAATATTATTGAAGCATTTATCAGGGTTATTGTCTCATGAGCGGATACATATTT
GAATGTATTTAGAAAAATAAACAAATAGGGGTTCCGCGCACATTTCCCCGAAAAGTGCCACCTGACGTCT
AAGAAACCATTATTATCATGACATTAACCTATAAAAATAGGCGTATCACGAGGCCCTTTCGTCTCGCGCG
TTTCGGTGATGACGGTGAAAACCTCTGACACAT
